>Addgene plasmid #248962 | pDBB31 | addgene full sequence | sequence record 499017 | Addgene NGS Result
TTGCCCGGCGTCAATACGGGATAATACCGCGCCACATAGCAGAACTTTAAAAGTGCTCATCATTGGAAAA
CGTTCTTCGGGGCGAAAACTCTCAAGGATCTTACCGCTGTTGAGATCCAGTTCGATGTAACCCACTCGTG
CACCCAACTGATCTTCAGCATCTTTTACTTTCACCAGCGTTTCTGGGTGAGCAAAAACAGGAAGGCAAAA
TGCCGCAAAAAAGGGAATAAGGGCGACACGGAAATGTTGAATACTCATACTCTTCCTTTTTCAATATTAT
TGAAGCATTTATCAGGGTTATTGTCTCATGAGCGGATACATATTTGAATGTATTTAGAAAAATAAACAAA
TAGGGGTTCCGCGCACATTTCCCCGAAAAGTGCCACCTAAATTGTAAGCGTTAATATTTTGTTAAAATTC
GCGTTAAATTTTTGTTAAATCAGCTCATTTTTTAACCAATAGGCCGAAATCGGCAAAATCCCTTATAAAT
CAAAAGAATAGACCGAGATAGGGT
[37 nt withheld, positions 515-551]
AAAGAACGTGGACTCCAACGTCAAAGG
[49 nt withheld, positions 579-627]
T
[91 nt withheld, positions 629-719]
G
[124 nt withheld, positions 721-844]
CCCATTCGCCATTCAGGCTGCGCAACTGTTGGGAAGGGCGATCGGTGCGGGCCTCTTCGCTATTACGCCA
GCTGGCGAAAGGGGGATGTGCTGCAAGGCGATTAAGTTGGGTAACGCCAGGGTTTTCCCAGTCACGACGT
TGTAAAACGACGGCCAGTGAGCGCGCCTCGTTCATTCACGTTTTTGAACCCGTGGAGGACGGGCAGACTC
GCGGTGCAAATGTGTTTTACAGCGTGATGGAGCAGATGAAGATGCTCGACACGCTGCAGAACACGCAGCT
AGATTAACCCTAGAAAGATAATCATATTGTGACGTACGTTAAAGATAATCATGTGTAAAATTGACGCATG
TGTTTTATCGGTCTGTATATCGAGGTTTATTTATTAATTTGAATAGATATTAAGTTTTATTATATTTACA
CTTACATACTAATAATAAATTCAACAAACAATTTATTTATGTTTATTTATTTATTAAAAAAAACAAAAAC
TCAAAATTTCTTCTATAAAGTAACAAAACTTTTATGAGGGACAGCCCCCCCCCAAAGCCCCCAGGGATGT
AATTACGTCCCTCCCCCGCTAGGGGGCAGCAGCGAGCCGCCCGGGGCTCCGCTCCGGTCCGGCGCTCCCC
CCGCATCCCCGAGCCGGCAGCGTGCGGGGACAGCCCGGGCACGGGGAAGGTGGCACGGGATCGCTTTCCT
CTGAACGCTTCTCGCTGCTCTTTGAGCCTGCAGACACCTGGGGGGATACGGGGAAAAGGCCTCCACGGCC
ACTAGTAAACGGTGCCCGTCAGTGGGCAGAGCGCACATCGCCCACAGTCCCCGAGAAGTTGGGGGGAGGG
GTCGGCAATTGAACCGGTGCCTAGAGAAGGTGGCGCGGGGTAAACTGGGAAAGTGATGTCGTGTACTGGC
TCCGCCTTTTTCCCGAGGGTGGGGGAGAACCGTATATAAGTGCAGTAGTCGCCGTGAACGTTCTTTTTCG
CAACGGGTTTGCCGCCAGAACACAGGTAAGTGCCGTGTGTGGTTCCCGCGGGCCTGGCCTCTTTACGGGT
TATGGCCCTTGCGTGCCTTGAATTACTTCCACCTGGCTGCAGTACGTGATTCTTGATCCCGAGCTTCGGG
TTGGAAGTGGGTGGGAGAGTTCGAGGCCTTGCGCTTAAGGAGCCCCTTCGCCTCGTGCTTGAGTTGAGGC
CTGGCCTGGGCGCTGGGGCCGCCGCGTGCGAATCTGGTGGCACCTTCGCGCCTGTCTCGCTGCTTTCGAT
AAGTCTCTAGCCATTTAAAATTTTTGATGACCTGCTGCGACGCTTTTTTTCTGGCAAGATAGTCTTGTAA
ATGCGGGCCAAGATCTGCACACTGGTATTTCGGTTTTTGGGGCCGCGGGCGGCGACGGGGCCCGTGCGTC
CCAGCGCACATGTTCGGCGAGGCGGGGCCTGCGAGCGCGGCCACCGAGAATCGGACGGGGGTAGTCTCAA
GCTGGCCGGCCTGCTCTGGTGCCTGGCCTCGCGCCGCCGTGTATCGCCCCGCCCTGGGCGGCAAGGCTGG
CCCGGTCGGCACCAGTTGCGTGAGCGGAAAGATGGCCGCTTCCCGGCCCTGCTGCAGGGAGCTCAAAATG
GAGGACGCGGCGCTCGGGAGAGCGGGCGGGTGAGTCACCCACACAAAGGAAAAGGGCCTTTCCGTCCTCA
GCCGTCGCTTCATGTGACTCCACGGAGTACCGGGCGCCGTCCAGGCACCTCGATTAGTTCTCGAGCTTTT
GGAGTACGTCGTCTTTAGGTTGGGGGGAGGGGTTTTATGCGATGGAGTTTCCCCACACTGAGTGGGTGGA
GACTGAAGTTAGGCCAGCTTGGCACTTGATGTAATTCTCCTTGGAATTTGCCCTTTTTGAGTTTGGATCT
TGGTTCATTCTCAAGCCTCAGACAGTGGTTCAAAGTTTTTTTCTTCCATTTCAGGTGTCGTGAGGCGCCA
CCATGGGAGTGCAGGTGGAAACCATCTCCCCAGGAGATGGGCGCACCTTCCCCAAGCGCGGCCAGACCTG
TGTGGTGCACTACACCGGGATGCTTGAAGATGGAAAGAAAGTCGATTCCTCCCGGGACAGAAACAAGCCC
TTTAAGTTTATGCTAGGCAAGCAGGAGGTGATCCGAGGCTGGGAAGAAGGGGTTGCCCAGATGAGTGTGG
GTCAGAGAGCCAAACTGACTATATCTCCAGATTATGCCTATGGTGCCACTGGGCACCCAGGCATCATCCC
ACCACATGCCACTCTCGTCTTCGATGTGGAGCTTCTAAAACCGGAAGGTAGCGGCAGCGGTAGCAAGCTA
CTGTCTTCTATCGAACAAGCATGCGATATTTGCCGACTTAAAAAGCTCAAGTGCTCCAAAGAAAAACCGA
AGTGCGCCAAGTGTCTGAAGAACAACTGGGAGTGTCGCTACTCTCCCAAAACCAAAAGGTCTCCGCTGAC
TAGGGCACATCTGACAGAAGTGGAATCAAGGCTAGAAAGACTGGAAAGATCCATCGCCACCAGATCTCAT
ACGCTCTACGCTCCCGGCGGTTATGACATTATGGGCTATCTGATTCAGATTATGAAGAGGCCAAACCCCC
AAGTAGAACTGGGACCTGTTGACACGTCAGTTGCTCTGATTCTGTGCGACCTGAAGCAAAAAGACACGCC
AATTGTGTACGCCTCGGAAGCTTTTCTCTATATGACAGGATACAGCAATGCGGAGGTCTTGTGGAGAAAC
TGCCGTTTTCTTCAGTCACCCGACGGAATGGTCAAGCCGAAATCGACAAGGAAGTACGTCGACTCCAACA
CGATCAATACGATGAGGAAAGCGATTGATAGGAACGCCGAGGTGCAGGTTGAGGTGGTCAATTTTAAGAA
GAACGGCCAACGGTTTGTCAACTTCTTGACGATGATTCCGGTGCGAGATGAAACAGGGGAATACCGGTAC
AGCATGGGTTTCCAGTGCGAAACGGAACTGCAGTACCCATACGATGTTCCAGATTACGCTGAATTCCAGT
ACCTGCCAGATACAGACGATCGTCACCGGATTGAGGAGAAACGTAAAAGGACATATGAGACCTTCAAGAG
CATCATGAAGAAGAGTCCTTTCAGCGGACCCACCGACCCCCGGCCTCCACCTCGACGCATTGCTGTGCCT
TCCCGCAGCTCAGCTTCTGTCCCCAAGCCAGCACCCCAGCCCTATCCCTTTACGTCATCCCTGAGCACCA
TCAACTATGATGAGTTTCCCACCATGGTGTTTCCTTCTGGGCAGATCAGCCAGGCCTCGGCCTTGGCCCC
GGCCCCTCCCCAAGTCCTGCCCCAGGCTCCAGCCCCTGCCCCTGCTCCAGCCATGGTATCAGCTCTGGCC
CAGGCCCCAGCCCCTGTCCCAGTCCTAGCCCCAGGCCCTCCTCAGGCTGTGGCCCCACCTGCCCCCAAGC
CCACCCAGGCTGGGGAAGGAACGCTGTCAGAGGCCCTGCTGCAGCTGCAGTTTGATGATGAAGACCTGGG
GGCCTTGCTTGGCAACAGCACAGACCCAGCTGTGTTCACAGACCTGGCATCCGTCGACAACTCCGAGTTT
CAGCAGCTGCTGAACCAGGGCATACCTGTGGCCACCCACACAACTGAGCCCATGCTGATGGAGTACCCTG
AGGCTATAACTCGCCTAGTGACAGGGGCCCAGAGGCCCCCCGACCCAGCTCCTGCTCCACTGGGGGCCCC
GGGGCTCCCCAATGGCCTCCTTTCAGGAGATGAAGACTTCTCCTCCATTGCGGACATGGACTTCTCAGCC
CTGCTGAGTCAGATCAGCTCCGACTACAAAGACGATGATGACAAGTAAGATTTCGAGCCTCTAGAACTAT
AGTGAGTCGTATTACGTAGATCCAGACATGATAAGATACATTGATGAGTTTGGACAAACCACAACTAGAA
TGCAGTGAAAAAAATGCTTTATTTGTGAAATTTGTGATGCTATTGCTTTATTTGTAACCATTATAAGCTG
CAATAAACAAGTTAACAACAACAATTGCATTCATTTTATGTTTCAGGTTCAGGGGGAGGTGTGGGAGGTT
TTTTAATTCGCTGGGATCCGATTTAAATTCGAATTCGGGCCCGCGGCCGCGAAGGATCTGCGATCGCTCC
GGTGCCCGTCAGTGGGCAGAGCGCACATCGCCCACAGTCCCCGAGAAGTTGGGGGGAGGGGTCGGCAATT
GAACGGGTGCCTAGAGAAGGTGGCGCGGGGTAAACTGGGAAAGTGATGTCGTGTACTGGCTCCGCCTTTT
TCCCGAGGGTGGGGGAGAACCGTATATAAGTGCAGTAGTCGCCGTGAACGTTCTTTTTCGCAACGGGTTT
GCCGCCAGAACACAGCTGAAGCTTCGAGGGGCTCGCATCTCTCCTTCACGCGCCCGCCGCCCTACCTGAG
GCCGCCATCCACGCCGGTTGAGTCGCGTTCTGCCGCCTCCCGCCTGTGGTGCCTCCTGAACTGCGTCCGC
CGTCTAGGTAAGTTTAAAGCTCAGGTCGAGACCGGGCCTTTGTCCGGCGCTCCCTTGGAGCCTACCTAGA
CTCAGCCGGCTCTCCACGCTTTGCCTGACCCTGCTTGCTCAACTCTACGTCTTTGTTTCGTTTTCTGTTC
TGCGCCGTTACAGATCCAAGCTGTGACCGGCGCCTACGCTAGATGACCGAGTACAAGCCCACGGTGCGCC
TCGCCACCCGCGACGACGTCCCCAGGGCCGTACGCACCCTCGCCGCCGCGTTCGCCGACTACCCCGCCAC
GCGCCACACCGTCGATCCGGACCGCCACATCGAGCGGGTCACCGAGCTGCAAGAACTCTTCCTCACGCGC
GTCGGGCTCGACATCGGCAAGGTGTGGGTCGCGGACGACGGCGCCGCGGTGGCGGTCTGGACCACGCCGG
AGAGCGTCGAAGCGGGGGCGGTGTTCGCCGAGATCGGCCCGCGCATGGCCGAGTTGAGCGGTTCCCGGCT
GGCCGCGCAGCAACAGATGGAAGGCCTCCTGGCGCCGCACCGGCCCAAGGAGCCCGCGTGGTTCCTGGCC
ACCGTCGGCGTGTCGCCCGACCACCAGGGCAAGGGTCTGGGCAGCGCCGTCGTGCTCCCCGGAGTGGAGG
CGGCCGAGCGCGCCGGGGTGCCCGCCTTCCTGGAGACCTCCGCGCCCCGCAACCTCCCCTTCTACGAGCG
GCTCGGCTTCACCGTCACCGCCGACGTCGAGGTGCCCGAAGGACCGCGCACCTGGTGCATGACCCGCAAG
CCCGGTGCCTGAGTCGACAATCAACCTCTGGATTACAAAATTTGTGAAAGATTGACTGGTATTCTTAACT
ATGTTGCTCCTTTTACGCTATGTGGATACGCTGCTTTAATGCCTTTGTATCATGCGTTAACTAAACTTGT
TTATTGCAGCTTATAATGGTTACAAATAAAGCAATAGCATCACAAATTTCACAAATAAAGCATTTTTTTC
ACTGCATTCTAGTTGTGGTTTGTCCAAACTCATCAATGTATCTTATCATGTCTGGAATTGACTCAAATGA
TGTCAATTAGTCTATCAGAAGCTCATCTGGTCTCCCTTCCGGGGGACAAGACATCCCTGTTTAATATTTA
AACAGCAGTGTTCCCAAACTGGGTTCTTATATCCCTTGCTCTGGTCAACCAGGTTGCAGGGTTTCCTGTC
CTCACAGGAACGAAGTCCCTAAAGAAACAGTGGCAGCCAGGTTTAGCCCCGGAATTGACTGGATTCCTTT
TTTAGGGCCCATTGGTATGGCTTTTTCCCCGTATCCCCCCAGGTGTCTGCAGGCTCAAAGAGCAGCGAGA
AGCGTTCAGAGGAAAGCGATCCCGTGCCACCTTCCCCGTGCCCGGGCTGTCCCCGCACGCTGCCGGCTCG
GGGATGCGGGGGGAGCGCCGGACCGGAGCGGAGCCCCGGGCGGCTCGCTGCTGCCCCCTAGCGGGGGAGG
GACGTAATTACATCCCTGGGGGCTTTGGGGGGGGGCTGTCCCTGATATCTATAACAAGAAAATATATATA
TAATAAGTTATCACGTAAGTAGAACATGAAATAACAATATAATTATCGTATGAGTTAAATCTTAAAAGTC
ACGTAAAAGATAATCATGCGTCATTTTGACTCACGCGGTCGTTATAGTTCAAAATCAGTGACACTTACCG
CATTGACAAGCACGCCTCACGGGAGCTCCAAGCGGCGACTGAGATGTCCTAAATGCACAGCGACGGATTC
GCGCTATTTAGAAAGAGAGAGCAATATTTCAAGAATGCATGCGTCAATTTTACGCAGACTATCTTTCTAG
GGTTAATCTAGCTGCATCAGGATCATATCGTCGGGTCTTTTTTCCGGCTCAGTCATCGCCCAAGCTGGCG
CTATCTGGGCATCGGGGAGGAAGAAGCCCGTGCCTTTTCCCGCGAGGTTGAAGCGGCATGGAAAGAGTTT
GCCGAGGATGACTGCTGCTGCATTGACGTTGAGCGAAAACGCACGTTTACCATGATGATTCGGGAAGGTG
TGGCCATGCACGCCTTTAACGGTGAACTGTTCGTTCAGGCCACCTGGGATACCAGTTCGTCGCGGCTTTT
CCGGACACAGTTCCGGATGGTCAGCCCGAAGCGCATCAGCAACCCGAACAATACCGGCGACAGCCGGAAC
TGCCGTGCCGGTGTGCAGATTAATGACAGCGGTGCGGCGCTGGGATATTACGTCAGCGAGGACGGGTATC
CTGGCTGGATGCCGCAGAAATGGACATGGATACCCCGTGAGTTACCCGGCGGGCGCGCTTGGCGTAATCA
TGGTCATAGCTGTTTCCTGTGTGAAATTGTTATCCGCTCACAATTCCACACAACATACGAGCCGGAAGCA
TAAAGTGTAAAGCCTGGGGTGCCTAATGAGTGAGCTAACTCACATTAATTGCGTTGCGCTCACTGCCCGC
TTTCCAGTCGGGAAACCTGTCGTGCCAGCTGCATTAATGAATCGGCCAACGCGCGGGGAGAGGCGGTTTG
CGTATTGGGCGCTCTTCCGCTTCCTCGCTCACTGACTCGCTGCGCTCGGTCGTTCGGCTGCGGCGAGCGG
TATCAGCTCACTCAAAGGCGGTAATACGGTTATCCACAGAATCAGGGGATAACGCAGGAAAGAACATGTG
AGCAAAAGGCCAGCAAAAGGCCAGGAACCGTAAAAAGGCCGCGTTGCTGGCGTTTTTCCATAGGCTCCGC
CCCCCTGACGAGCATCACAAAAATCGACGCTCAAGTCAGAGGTGGCGAAACCCGACAGGACTATAAAGAT
ACCAGGCGTTTCCCCCTGGAAGCTCCCTCGTGCGCTCTCCTGTTCCGACCCTGCCGCTTACCGGATACCT
GTCCGCCTTTCTCCCTTCGGGAAGCGTGGCGCTTTCTCATAGCTCACGCTGTAGGTATCTCAGTTCGGTG
TAGGTCGTTCGCTCCAAGCTGGGCTGTGTGCACGAACCCCCCGTTCAGCCCGACCGCTGCGCCTTATCCG
GTAACTATCGTCTTGAGTCCAACCCGGTAAGACACGACTTATCGCCACTGGCAGCAGCCACTGGTAACAG
GATTAGCAGAGCGAGGTATGTAGGCGGTGCTACAGAGTTCTTGAAGTGGTGGCCTAACTACGGCTACACT
AGAAGAACAGTATTTGGTATCTGCGCTCTGCTGAAGCCAGTTACCTTCGGAAAAAGAGTTGGTAGCTCTT
GATCCGGCAAACAAACCACCGCTGGTAGCGGTGGTTTTTTTGTTTGCAAGCAGCAGATTACGCGCAGAAA
AAAAGGATCTCAAGAAGATCCTTTGATCTTTTCTACGGGGTCTGACGCTCAGTGGAACGAAAACTCACGT
TAAGGGATTTTGGTCATGAGATTATCAAAAAGGATCTTCACCTAGATCCTTTTAAATTAAAAATGAAGTT
TTAAATCAATCTAAAGTATATATGAGTAAACTTGGTCTGACAGTTACCAATGCTTAATCAGTGAGGCACC
TATCTCAGCGATCTGTCTATTTCGTTCATCCATAGTTGCCTGACTCCCCGTCGTGTAGATAACTACGATA
CGGGAGGGCTTACCATCTGGCCCCAGTGCTGCAATGATACCGCGAGACCCACGCTCACCGGCTCCAGATT
TATCAGCAATAAACCAGCCAGCCGGAAGGGCCGAGCGCAGAAGTGGTCCTGCAACTTTATCCGCCTCCAT
CCAGTCTATTAATTGTTGCCGGGAAGCTAGAGTAAGTAGTTCGCCAGTTAATAGTTTGCGCAACGTTGTT
GCCATTGCTACAGGCATCGTGGTGTCACGCTCGTCGTTTGGTATGGCTTCATTCAGCTCCGGTTCCCAAC
GATCAAGGCGAGTTACATGATCCCCCATGTTGTGCAAAAAAGCGGTTAGCTCCTTCGGTCCTCCGATCGT
TGTCAGAAGTAAGTTGGCCGCAGTGTTATCACTCATGGTTATGGCAGCACTGCATAATTCTCTTACTGTC
ATGCCATCCGTAAGATGCTTTTCTGTGACTGGTGAGTACTCAACCAAGTCATTCTGAGAATAGTGTATGC
GGCGACCGAGTTGCTC
Features (pLannotate 1.2.2; 25 found; start..end, strand, type, name):
    259..363     -  promoter       AmpR promoter: bla
    416..844     -  rep_origin     f1 ori (sequence partly withheld): f1 bacteriophage origin of replication; arrow indicates direction of (+) strand synthesis
    849..1004    -  CDS            lacZα (fragment): LacZα fragment of β-galactosidase; lacZ fragment
   1006..1125    +  CDS            B (fragment): PORTL_LAMBD - Experimental evidence at protein level: Swiss-Prot protein existence level 1. Forms the portal vertex of the capsid (PubMed:6228056, PubMed:6232391). This portal plays critical roles in head assembly, genome packaging, neck/tail attachment, and genome ejection (Probable). The portal protein multimerizes as a single ring-shaped homododecamer arranged around a central channel (PubMed:6232391). Binds to the terminase subunits to form the packaging machine (PubMed:7799432). From Escherichia phage lambda (Bacteriophage lambda).
   1638..1849    +  promoter       EF-1α core promoter: core promoter for human elongation factor EF-1α
   1850..2788    +  intron         EF-1α intron A: intron upstream of the start codon of human EF-1α
   2807..3130    +  CDS            DD: destabilization domain that can be stabilized by Shield1 in the ProteoTuner™ system L106P mutant of FKBP12
   3149..3340    +  CDS            GAL4 DNA binding domain (fragment): DNA binding domain of the GAL4 transcriptional activator; Saccharomyces cerevisiae GAL4 (truncated)
   3818..3844    +  CDS            3xHA (fragment): three tandem HA epitope tags
   4274..4645    +  CDS            RelA (p65) AD: transcriptional activation domain of human RelA, also known as p65 (O'Shea and Perkins, 2008)
   4691..4708    -  promoter       T7 promoter (fragment): promoter for bacteriophage T7 RNA polymerase
   4713..4847    -  polyA_signal   SV40 poly(A) signal: SV40 polyadenylation signal
   4988..5199    +  promoter       EF-1α core promoter: core promoter for human elongation factor EF-1α
   5212..5480    +  LTR            5' LTR (truncated): truncated 5' long terminal repeat (LTR) from human T-cell leukemia virus (HTLV) type 1
   5507..6106    +  CDS            PuroR (fragment): puromycin N-acetyltransferase; pac from Streptomyces; confers resistance to puromycin
   6113..6219    +  misc_feature   WPRE (fragment): woodchuck hepatitis virus posttranscriptional regulatory element
   6228..6349    +  polyA_signal   SV40 poly(A) signal: SV40 polyadenylation signal
   6367..6459    +  ncRNA          G-CSF SLDE: Accession: RF00183 - G-CSF factor stem-loop destabilising element (SLDE)
   7156..7623    +  CDS            B (fragment): PORTL_LAMBD - Experimental evidence at protein level: Swiss-Prot protein existence level 1. Forms the portal vertex of the capsid (PubMed:6228056, PubMed:6232391). This portal plays critical roles in head assembly, genome packaging, neck/tail attachment, and genome ejection (Probable). The portal protein multimerizes as a single ring-shaped homododecamer arranged around a central channel (PubMed:6232391). Binds to the terminase subunits to form the packaging machine (PubMed:7799432). From Escherichia phage lambda (Bacteriophage lambda).
   7661..7677    -  protein_bind   lac operator: The lac repressor binds to the lac operator to inhibit transcription in E. coli. This inhibition can be relieved by adding lactose or isopropyl-β-D-thiogalactopyranoside (IPTG). lac repressor encoded by lacI
   7685..7715    -  promoter       lac promoter: promoter for the E. coli lac operon
   7730..7751    -  protein_bind   CAP binding site: CAP binding activates transcription in the presence of cAMP. E. coli catabolite activator protein
   7764..7856    -  CDS            lacI (fragment): lac repressor; lacI; The lac repressor binds to the lac operator to inhibit transcription in E. coli. This inhibition can be relieved by adding lactose or isopropyl-β-D-thiogalactopyranoside (IPTG).
   8039..8627    -  rep_origin     ori: high-copy-number ColE1/pMB1/pBR322/pUC origin of replication
   8798..258     -  CDS            AmpR (across the origin): β-lactamase; bla; confers resistance to ampicillin, carbenicillin, and related antibiotics
