[The description below was written by a language model from this plasmid's Addgene catalogue record and pLannotate feature annotations shown in this document.]
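Description:
pDBB31 is a 9.4 kb mammalian expression plasmid built on the PBgg-Puro backbone, designed for stable genomic integration by PiggyBac transposition. In bacteria it is maintained through a high-copy ColE1/pUC-type origin and ampicillin resistance (bla with its own promoter). The backbone also carries an f1 origin and remnants of a lacZα/lac promoter cloning region. The automated annotation does not label the PiggyBac terminal repeats. Two segments flanking the mammalian cassettes are scored as fragments of a phage lambda portal protein; these are probably spurious matches, and the record does not establish what they are.

The payload is DD-GAVPO, a synthetic fusion driven by the human EF1alpha promoter (core promoter plus intron A) and terminated by an SV40 polyadenylation signal. The annotated reading frame begins with the FKBP12 L106P destabilization domain, which targets the fused protein for degradation unless it is stabilized by the ligand Shield1. It continues with a truncated GAL4 DNA-binding domain and ends with the RelA/p65 activation domain. GAVPO is a light-switchable transcription factor in which a light-sensing domain sits between these two modules. That region is not annotated in the table apart from a short match to an HA tag. The design therefore combines ligand-controlled protein stability with light-controlled activation of GAL4/UAS-responsive target genes.

A second cassette provides mammalian selection: an EF-1α core promoter joined to an HTLV-1 LTR segment drives puromycin N-acetyltransferase, followed by a WPRE fragment and an SV40 poly(A) signal. According to the associated publication title, the construct belongs to a toolkit for optogenetic control of morphogen production in studies of tissue patterning dynamics.
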