Addgene plasmid #248962: pDBB31
Purpose: DD-GAVPO (degron-regulated GAVPO) expression under control of the EF1alpha promoter in a PiggyBac integration plasmid
Depositing lab: James Briscoe. Depositing organization: Francis Crick Institute. Publication: Investigating morphogen and patterning dynamics with optogenetic control of morphogen production. Benzinger D, Briscoe J. Dev Cell. 2025 Aug 19:S1534-5807(25)00495-2. doi: 10.1016/j.devcel.2025.07.019. PubMed 40848721.
Backbone
  Vector backbone: PBgg-Puro
  Vector type: Mammalian Expression
  Selectable markers: Puromycin
Growth in bacteria
  Bacterial resistance: Ampicillin, 100 μg/mL
  Growth temperature: 37°C
  Growth strain: NEB Stable
  Copy number: High Copy
Gene/Insert
  Gene/Insert name: DD-GAVPO
  Species: Synthetic
  Promoter: EF1alpha
  Cloning method: Restriction Enzyme; 5′ cloning site BsmBI (destroyed during cloning); 3′ cloning site BsmBI (destroyed during cloning)
Terms and licenses: Academic/Nonprofit Terms; Industry Terms: Not Available to Industry
Depositor comments: Please visit https://doi.org/10.1101/2024.06.11.598403 for bioRxiv preprint.
How to cite: pDBB31 was a gift from James Briscoe (Addgene plasmid # 248962 ; http://n2t.net/addgene:248962 ; RRID:Addgene_248962)
